Addgene plasmid #147276: pAc5.1B-lambdaN-HA-DmNot2-F551A-dsRNAres_Q
Purpose: Insect Expression of DmNot2-F551A-dsRNAres
Depositing lab: Elisa Izaurralde. Depositing organization: Max Planck Institute for Developmental Biology.
Backbone
  Vector backbone: Unknown
  Vector type: Insect Expression
Growth in bacteria
  Bacterial resistance: Ampicillin, 100 μg/mL
  Growth temperature: 37°C
  Growth strain: DH5alpha
  Copy number: Low Copy
Gene/Insert
  Gene/Insert name: DmNot2-F551A-dsRNAres (alt names: regena (rga); CG2138, CG2161)
  Species: D. melanogaster (fly)
  Entrez Gene: Rga (a.k.a. Dmel_CG2161, CG2138, CG2161, Dmel\CG2161, NOT2, Not2, RGA, l(3)03834, not2)
  Cloning method: Unknown
Terms and licenses: Academic/Nonprofit Terms; Industry Terms: Not Available to Industry
Depositor comments: ORF extracted from NCBI NM_169080.1. Plasmids from this collection were made available to the research community and donated after the lab closed. Please note that the sequence provided by the depositing laboratory may be theoretical/predicted or based on Sanger sequencing results. There may be discrepancies between sequencing results obtained by Addgene and the depositor sequence. If an Addgene verified sequence is not available, please contact before placing your order to request that our lab fully sequence the plasmid.
How to cite: pAc5.1B-lambdaN-HA-DmNot2-F551A-dsRNAres_Q was a gift from Elisa Izaurralde (Addgene plasmid # 147276 ; http://n2t.net/addgene:147276 ; RRID:Addgene_147276)
