[The description below was written by a language model from this plasmid's Addgene catalogue record and pLannotate feature annotations shown in this document.]
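Description:
pAc5.1B-lambdaN-HA-DmNot2-F551A-dsRNAres_Q is a 7.2 kb insect expression plasmid. The catalogue lists the backbone as unknown, although the name and feature layout point to a pAc5.1-type vector. It is propagated in E. coli using a ColE1/pUC-family origin and selected with ampicillin through the bla gene and its own promoter. The catalogue describes it as low copy, whereas the annotated origin is of a type usually considered high copy. A tetracycline-resistance fragment and a short SV40 large T fragment are also annotated, and these appear to be non-functional backbone remnants.

The expression cassette is driven by the Drosophila melanogaster actin 5C promoter, a strong constitutive promoter commonly used in cultured fly cells, and is followed by an SV40 polyadenylation signal. The open reading frame begins with a short fragment of the bacteriophage lambda N protein, which is the peptide that binds boxB RNA hairpins. A single HA epitope (annotated as a fragment of 3xHA) comes next, followed by the coding sequence of Drosophila Not2 (Regena, Rga), a subunit of the CCR4-NOT deadenylase complex. A V5 tag is annotated downstream of the insert, but the record does not show whether it is translated in frame or lies after a stop codon.

According to the name, the insert carries an F551A point substitution and a "dsRNAres" version of the ORF, meaning it is presumably recoded to escape a dsRNA directed against endogenous Not2. This design suits lambdaN-boxB tethering assays, in which the protein is recruited to a reporter mRNA. It also suits knockdown-complementation experiments that test the effect of the mutation, with detection by HA. The record does not state the specific functional consequence of F551A.
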