Features (pLannotate 1.2.2; 11 found; start..end, strand, type, name):
     56..2568    +  promoter       Ac5 promoter: Drosophila melanogaster actin 5C promoter
   2588..2653    +  CDS            N (fragment): REGN_LAMBD - Experimental evidence at protein level: Swiss-Prot protein existence level 1. Plays a role as a transcriptional antitermination factor that allows the virus to initiate its lytic phase. Activates expression of the delayed viral early genes by modifying host RNA polymerase (RNAP) into a form that is resistant to termination signals. This antitermination function requires the host NusA protein which serves to stabilize the interaction between antitermination protein N and host RNA polymerase. From Escherichia phage lambda (Bacteriophage lambda).
   2678..2704    +  CDS            3xHA (fragment): three tandem HA epitope tags
   2717..4471    +  CDS            Rga: RGA_DROME - Also known as Not2 From Drosophila melanogaster (Fruit fly).
   4497..4538    +  CDS            V5 tag: epitope tag from simian virus 5
   4638..4772    -  polyA_signal   SV40 poly(A) signal: SV40 polyadenylation signal
   4795..4879    -  CDS            large T antigen (fragment): large T antigen from SV40 (simian virus 40)
   4880..5350    +  CDS            TcR (fragment): tetracycline efflux protein; tet; confers resistance to tetracycline
   5394..5982    -  rep_origin     ori: high-copy-number ColE1/pMB1/pBR322/pUC origin of replication
   6153..7013    -  CDS            AmpR: β-lactamase; bla; confers resistance to ampicillin, carbenicillin, and related antibiotics
   7014..7118    -  promoter       AmpR promoter: bla
>Addgene plasmid #147276 | pAc5.1B-lambdaN-HA-DmNot2-F551A-dsRNAres_Q | depositor full sequence | sequence record 289723 | Full Sequence
CTTCAAGGAATTAATTCTATATTCTAAAAACACAAATGATACTTCTAAAAAAAATCATGAATGGCATCAA
CTCTGAATCAAATCTTTGCAGATGCACCTACTTCTCATTTCCACTGTCACATCATTTTTCCAGATCTCGC
TGCCTGTTATGTGGCCCACAAACCAAGACACGTTTTATGGCCATTAAAGCTGGCTGATCGTCGCCAAACA
CCAAATACATATCAATATGTACATTCGAGAAAGAAGCGATCAAAGAAGCGTCTTCGGGCGAGTAGGAGAA
TGCGGAGGAGAAGGAGAACGAGCTGATCTAGTATCTCTCCACAATCCAATGCCAACTGACCAACTGGCCA
TATTCGGAGCAATTTGAAGCCAATTTCCATCGCCTGGCGATCGCTCCATTCTTGGCTATATGTTTTTCAC
CGTTCCCGGGGCCATTTTCAAAGACTCGTCGGTAAGATAAGATTGTGTCACTCGCTGTCTCTCTTCATTT
GTCGAAGAATGCTGAGGAATTTCGCGATGACGTCGGCGAGTATTTTGAAGAATGAGAATAATTTGTATTT
ATACGAAAATCAGTTAGTGGAATTTTCTACAAAAACATGTTATCTATAGATAATTTTGTTGCAAAATATG
TTGACTATGACAAAGATTGTATGTATATACCTTTAATGTATTCTCATTTTCTTATGTATTTATAATGGCA
ATGATGATACTGATGATATTTTAAGATGATGCCAGACCACAGGCTGATTTCTGCGTCTTTTGCCGAACGC
AGTGCATGTGCGGTTGTTGTTTTTTGGAATAGTTTCAATTTTCGGACTGTCCGCTTTGATTTCAGTTTCT
TGGCTTATTCAAAAAGCAAAGTAAAGCCAAAAAAGCGAGATGGCAATACCAAATGCGGCAAAACGGTAGT
GGAAGGAAAGGGGTGCGGGGCAGCGGAAGGAAGGGTGGGGCGGGGCGTGGCGGGGTCTGTGGCTGGGCGC
GACGTCACCGACGTTGGAGCCACTCCTTTGACCATGTGTGCGTGTGTGTATTATTCGTGTCTCGCCACTC
GCCGGTTGTTTTTTTCTTTTTATCTCGCTCTCTCTAGCGCCATCTCGTACGCATGCTCAACGCACCGCAT
GTTGCCGTGTCCTTTATGCGTCATTTTGGCTCGAAATAGGCAATTATTTAAACAAAGATTAGTCAACGAA
AACGCTAAAATAAATAAGTCTACAATATGGTTACTTATTGCCATGTGTGTGCAGCCAACGATAGCAACAA
AAGCAACAACACAGTGGCTTTCCCTCTTTCACTTTTTGTTTGCAAGCGCGTGCGAGCAAGACGGCACGAC
CGGCAAACGCAATTACGCTGACAAAGAGCAGACGAAGTTTTGGCCGAAAAACATCAAGGCGCCTGATACG
AATGCATTTGCAATAACAATTGCGATATTTAATATTGTTTATGAAGCTGTTTGACTTCAAAACACACAAA
AAAAAAAATAAAACAAATTATTTGAAAGAGAATTAGGAATCGGACAGCTTATCGTTACGGGCTAACAGCA
CACCGAGACGAAATAGCTTACCTGACGTCACAGCCTCTGGAAGAACTGCCGCCAAGCAGAGAGAGAGAGA
AAAAGAGGGAGAGCAGCTTAGACCGCATGTGCTTGTGTGTGAGGCGTCTCTCTCTTCGTCTCCTGTTTGC
GCAAACGCATAGACTGCACTGAGAAAATCGATTACCTATTTTTTATGAATGAATATTTGCACTATTACTA
TTCAAAACTATTAAGATAGCAATCACATTCAATAGCCAAATACTATACCACCTGAGCGATGCAACGAAAT
GATCAATTTGAGCAAAAATGCTGCATATTTAGGACGGCATCATTATAGAAATGCTTCTTGCTGTGTACTT
TTCTCTCGTCTGGCAGCTGTTTCGCCGTTATTGTTAAAACCGGCTTAAGTTAGGTGTGTTTTCTACGACT
AGTGATGCCCCTACTAGAAGATGTGTGTTGCACAAATGTCCCTGAATAACCAATTTGAAGTGCAGATAGC
AGTAAACGTAAGCTAATATGAATATTATTTAACTGTAATGTTTTAATATCGCTGGACATTACTAATAAAC
CCACTATAAACACATGTACATATGTATGTTTTGGCATACAATGAGTAGTTGGGGAAAAAATGTGTAAAAG
CACCGTGACCATCACAGCATAAAGATAACCAGCTGAAGTATCGAATATGAGTAACCCCCAAATTGAATCA
CATGCCGCAACTGATAGGACCCATGGAAGTACACTCTTCATGGCGATATACAAGACACACACAAGCACGA
ACACCCAGTTGCGGAGGAAATTCTCCGTAAATGAAAACCCAATCGGCGAACAATTCATACCCATATATGG
TAAAAGTTTTGAACGCGACTTGAGAGCGGAGAGCATTGCGGCTGATAAGGTTTTAGCGCTAAGCGGGCTT
TATAAAACGGGCTGCGGGACCAGTTTTCATATCACTACCGTTTGAGTTCTTGTGCTGTGTGGATACTCCT
CCCGACACAAAGCCGCTCCATCAGCCAGCAGTCGTCTAATCCAGAGACCCCGGATCGGGGTACCAACATG
GACGCACAAACACGACGACGTGAGCGTCGCGCTGAGAAACAAGCTCAATGGAAAGCTGCAAACGGTGGAT
CTCCTCCACATATGGCTTACCCATACGATGTTCCAGATTACGCTCCTCCAAGCTTGATGGCGAATTTAAA
TTTTCAACAACCCCCGAGAAGTATAGCGAACGCGGCGTTAGCTGGCCGGACAACAGGCGGATTCGGTGGT
AGCTCCCTGGCTGGCCATGTGACGCCCACGTCGGGCATGTTTCAAACCGACTTCGCCAACTCCTATCCAG
GAACGGCGAACTACGGACAGGCGCCGCAGCAGCAGCAACAACAGCAGCAGCAGCCCCAACTGTCGCCGAA
CCGGAATGCCCAGCTGTCGGTCGGCGGACCCGCCATCTCGAGCGGCAACCGCAACGCCAACCTCTTCGGC
CAGCGTCAGTTTGTGGAGCGGCGAGCCATGCAAGGATTGGGCAGTGGCCCCATGTCGAACATGGGCAACT
TCATGCAGACGGGTCGCGGCGGCTACGGAACGGGCGGAGGCGGTGGCGGTCCTTTGAATAACTTCCACGT
GTTCGGCGGCGGCGGTGGTAGCGACACCTCCACGCCTGCCCTGCTCGATCCCACGGAGTTCCCCTCCTTG
ACCAACGCTCGTGGACAAAATGATCAAACGTTGCCGCAGTCCAACCCCTTGCAACCCCCCGGATCCAAGC
CGTACGGAAACTTTTTCACGTCATTCGGAATGGTCAAACAGCCCACCAGTGAACAGAGCGAATTTACCAT
GTCAAATGAAGATTTTCCAGCCCTTCCCGGAACGCAGAATTCCGATGGAACGACCAATGCCGTCGGTTCC
GTGGCTGGCACGGGCGGAAGCGGCGGAGCTAGCACGGAAAATCATCTGGATGGAACCGAGAAACCCATGA
ACTCCATCGTCGTGTCCGGCAGTGCCTCCGGATCCTCCGGAAGCAATGTGGGAGTCGTCGGAGGAAACGG
ACTGGGAGCTGTCGGATCGGGAATTGGTGGACTGGCGGTCGGAGGAGGAGGCGGCGCGGGATCCAGTGGC
GGAGGCGGCGTGGGAGGAAACGCGGCTTCCGGAGTCGTGGGAGGTAGCCACGTTGGCTTGGTCGGATCGA
ATTCCGGAATCGGAGGAGTGAATTCCGTTCCGAATTCCAACGCTATGATGGGAGTTGGAGGAGGATTGGG
TTCGGGCTCCGGATCCTCAGGTTCCGGCGCCGGAGGAGAACACTTGAATGACAACAGCTCCAATGACAAG
CTCGTTAAATCCGGAGTCCAGACATCCCCGGACGGTAAAGTGACGAATATTCCGGCCACGATGGTCAATA
ATCAATTTGGAATGGTCGGATTGTTGACCTTTATCCGCGCGGCGGAGACCGACCCGAACTTGGTCACCTT
GAGCTTGGGTACGGATCTCACGGGTTTAGGCCTGAACCTGAACTCGCAGGAGAGCTTGCATACAACCTTC
GCTGGCCCCTTCGTAGCACAGCCCTGCAGAGCACAAGACGTTGAGTTCAACGTGCCACCCGAATATCTGA
TTAACTTTGCGATAAGAGACAAACTAACAGCGCCGGTACTGAAAAAGCTGCAAGAAGACCTGCTCTTTTT
CCTTTTTTACACGAACATCGGCGATATGATGCAATTGATGGCAGCTGCTGAATTGCATAGTCGCGAGTGG
CGATACCACGTGGAGGAGAAAATATGGATAACTCGAATTCCTGGCATTGATCAATATGAAAAAAATGGTA
CAAAAGAGCGCGGCACCTTCTACTACGCTGATGCGCAAAGTTGGAAACGTTTGTCCAAGGTTTTCCAAAT
AGATCCCGAGAAATTAGATAAATGTCCCAATATAAGTGCGTTTATGAATGGACAGTCTGTATAATCTAGA
GGGCCCGCGGTTCGAAGGTAAGCCTATCCCTAACCCTCTCCTCGGTCTCGATTCTACGCGTACCGGTCAT
CATCACCATCACCATTGAGTTTAAACCCGCTGATCAGCCTCGACTGTGCCTTCTAAGGCCTGAGCTCGCT
GATCAGCCTCGATCGAGGATCCAGACATGATAAGATACATTGATGAGTTTGGACAAACCACAACTAGAAT
GCAGTGAAAAAAATGCTTTATTTGTGAAATTTGTGATGCTATTGCTTTATTTGTAACCATTATAAGCTGC
AATAAACAAGTTAACAACAACAATTGCATTCATTTTATGTTTCAGGTTCAGGGGGAGGTGTGGGAGGTTT
TTTAAAGCAAGTAAAACCTCTACAAATGTGGTATGGCTGATTATGATCAGTCGACCGATGCCCTTGAGAG
CCTTCAACCCAGTCAGCTCCTTCCGGTGGGCGCGGGGCATGACTATCGTCGCCGCACTTATGACTGTCTT
CTTTATCATGCAACTCGTAGGACAGGTGCCGGCAGCGCTCTGGGTCATTTTCGGCGAGGACCGCTTTCGC
TGGAGCGCGACGATGATCGGCCTGTCGCTTGCGGTATTCGGAATCTTGCACGCCCTCGCTCAAGCCTTCG
TCACTGGTCCCGCCACCAAACGTTTCGGCGAGAAGCAGGCCATTATCGCCGGCATGGCGGCCGACGCGCT
GGGCTACGTCTTGCTGGCGTTCGCGACGCGAGGCTGGATGGCCTTCCCCATTATGATTCTTCTCGCTTCC
GGCGGCATCGGGATGCCCGCGTTGCAGGCCATGCTGTCCAGGCAGGTAGATGACGACCATCAGGGACAGC
TTCAAGGATCGCTCGCGGCTCTTACCAGCCAGCAAAAGGCCAGGAACCGTAAAAAGGCCGCGTTGCTGGC
GTTTTTCCATAGGCTCCGCCCCCCTGACGAGCATCACAAAAATCGACGCTCAAGTCAGAGGTGGCGAAAC
CCGACAGGACTATAAAGATACCAGGCGTTTCCCCCTGGAAGCTCCCTCGTGCGCTCTCCTGTTCCGACCC
TGCCGCTTACCGGATACCTGTCCGCCTTTCTCCCTTCGGGAAGCGTGGCGCTTTCTCAATGCTCACGCTG
TAGGTATCTCAGTTCGGTGTAGGTCGTTCGCTCCAAGCTGGGCTGTGTGCACGAACCCCCCGTTCAGCCC
GACCGCTGCGCCTTATCCGGTAACTATCGTCTTGAGTCCAACCCGGTAAGACACGACTTATCGCCACTGG
CAGCAGCCACTGGTAACAGGATTAGCAGAGCGAGGTATGTAGGCGGTGCTACAGAGTTCTTGAAGTGGTG
GCCTAACTACGGCTACACTAGAAGGACAGTATTTGGTATCTGCGCTCTGCTGAAGCCAGTTACCTTCGGA
AAAAGAGTTGGTAGCTCTTGATCCGGCAAACAAACCACCGCTGGTAGCGGTGGTTTTTTTGTTTGCAAGC
AGCAGATTACGCGCAGAAAAAAAGGATCTCAAGAAGATCCTTTGATCTTTTCTACGGGGTCTGACGCTCA
GTGGAACGAAAACTCACGTTAAGGGATTTTGGTCATGAGATTATCAAAAAGGATCTTCACCTAGATCCTT
TTAAATTAAAAATGAAGTTTTAAATCAATCTAAAGTATATATGAGTAAACTTGGTCTGACAGTTACCAAT
GCTTAATCAGTGAGGCACCTATCTCAGCGATCTGTCTATTTCGTTCATCCATAGTTGCCTGACTCCCCGT
CGTGTAGATAACTACGATACGGGAGGGCTTACCATCTGGCCCCAGTGCTGCAATGATACCGCGAGACCCA
CGCTCACCGGCTCCAGATTTATCAGCAATAAACCAGCCAGCCGGAAGGGCCGAGCGCAGAAGTGGTCCTG
CAACTTTATCCGCCTCCATCCAGTCTATTAATTGTTGCCGGGAAGCTAGAGTAAGTAGTTCGCCAGTTAA
TAGTTTGCGCAACGTTGTTGCCATTGCTGCAGGCATCGTGGTGTCACGCTCGTCGTTTGGTATGGCTTCA
TTCAGCTCCGGTTCCCAACGATCAAGGCGAGTTACATGATCCCCCATGTTGTGCAAAAAAGCGGTTAGCT
CCTTCGGTCCTCCGATCGTTGTCAGAAGTAAGTTGGCCGCAGTGTTATCACTCATGGTTATGGCAGCACT
GCATAATTCTCTTACTGTCATGCCATCCGTAAGATGCTTTTCTGTGACTGGTGAGTACTCAACCAAGTCA
TTCTGAGAATAGTGTATGCGGCGACCGAGTTGCTCTTGCCCGGCGTCAACACGGGATAATACCGCGCCAC
ATAGCAGAACTTTAAAAGTGCTCATCATTGGAAAACGTTCTTCGGGGCGAAAACTCTCAAGGATCTTACC
GCTGTTGAGATCCAGTTCGATGTAACCCACTCGTGCACCCAACTGATCTTCAGCATCTTTTACTTTCACC
AGCGTTTCTGGGTGAGCAAAAACAGGAAGGCAAAATGCCGCAAAAAAGGGAATAAGGGCGACACGGAAAT
GTTGAATACTCATACTCTTCCTTTTTCAATATTATTGAAGCATTTATCAGGGTTATTGTCTCATGAGCGG
ATACATATTTGAATGTATTTAGAAAAATAAACAAATAGGGGTTCCGCGCACATTTCCCCGAAAAGTGCCA
CCTGACGTCTAAGAAACCATTATTATCATGACATTAACCTATAAAAATAGGCGTATCACGAGGCCCTTTC
GT
